>Addgene plasmid #73364 | pCDNA3-STAT3-S727D | addgene partial sequence | sequence record 142489 | BGH-rev 5'-TAGAAGGCACAGTCGAGG-3'
TATAGAATAGGGCCCTTGTCATCGTCGTCCTTGTAGTCTCTAGACATGGGGGAGGTAGCACACTCCGAGG
TCAGATCCATGTCAAACGTGAGCGACTCAAACTGCCCTCCTGCTGAGGGCTCAGCACCTTCACCGTTATT
TCCAAACTGCATCAATGAATCTAAAGTGCGGGGGTCCATCGGCAGGTCAATGGTATTGCTGCAGGTCGTT
GGTGTCACACAGATGAACTTGGTCTTCAGGTACGGGGCAGCACTACCTGGGTCGGCTTCGGGGTGCTCCT
GGCTCTCGGGCCTACAGTACTTTCCAAATGCCTCCTCCTTGGGAATGTCGGGGTAGAGGTAGACAAGTGG
AGACACCAGGATGTTGGTCGCATCCATGATCTTATAGCCCATGATGATTTCAGCAAATGACATGTTGTTC
AGCTGCTGCTTGGTGTATGGCTCTACAGACTGGATCTGGGTCTTGCCACTGATGTCCTTTTCCACCCAAG
TGAAAGTGACCCCTCCTTCTTTGCTGCTCTCGCTGAAGCGCAGTAGGAAGGTGCCCGGGGGCTTTGTGCT
TAGGATGGCCCGCTCCCGCTCCTTGCTGATGAAACCCATGATGTACCCTTCATTCCAAAGGGCCAAGATA
TACTTTTTCACAAGGTCGATGATATTGTCTAGCCAGACCCAGAAGGAGAAGCCCTTGCCAGCCATGTTTT
CTTTGCAGAATTTAGCCCATGTGATCTGACACCCTGAGTAGTTCACACCAGGCCCTAGGAGCTTCTCAGC
CAGCGTTGTCAGCTGCTCGATGCTCAGCCCTCGCTTGGTGGTGGACGAGAACTGCCAGCTGAGCACCTCG
GCCACTTGGTCCCAGGTTCCAATTGG
