[The description below was written by a language model from this plasmid's Addgene catalogue record.]
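Description:
pCDNA3-STAT3-S727D is a mammalian expression plasmid built on the pCDNA3 backbone that drives production of a mutant form of mouse STAT3 (signal transducer and activator of transcription 3, also known as acute-phase response factor). It is propagated in E. coli under ampicillin selection; the copy number is recorded as unknown, and no feature table is provided, so other backbone elements are not itemised in the record. The listed sequencing primers, which anneal in the CMV promoter and the BGH region, are consistent with the usual pCDNA3 arrangement in which the insert sits between the CMV promoter and a bovine growth hormone polyadenylation signal.

The STAT3 open reading frame is transcribed from the strong constitutive CMV promoter and carries a C-terminal FLAG epitope tag, which allows the exogenous protein to be detected or immunoprecipitated separately from endogenous STAT3. The defining change is S727D, replacing serine 727 with aspartate. Substitution with an acidic residue is a common way to mimic constitutive phosphorylation, and serine 727 is a known regulatory phosphorylation site of STAT3. The associated study concerns the role of serine 727 phosphorylation in amino acid inhibition of insulin signalling, so the construct is suited to testing the consequences of a phospho-mimicking state at this site in transfected mammalian cells. A second substitution, E16K, was inherited from the parental wild-type STAT3 pcDNA3 plasmid and is noted by the depositor as having no effect on function. That parental plasmid is the recommended wild-type control. The cloning method is not stated.
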