Addgene plasmid #73364: pCDNA3-STAT3-S727D
Purpose: Expression of STAT3-S727D
Depositing lab: Jie Chen. Depositing organization: University of Illinois at Urbana-Champaign. Publication: Signal transducer and activator of transcription 3 (STAT3) mediates amino acid inhibition of insulin signaling through serine 727 phosphorylation. Kim JH, Yoon MS, Chen J. J Biol Chem. 2009 Dec 18;284(51):35425-32. doi: 10.1074/jbc.M109.051516. Epub . PubMed 19875458.
Backbone
  Vector backbone: pCDNA3
  Vector type: Mammalian Expression
Growth in bacteria
  Bacterial resistance: Ampicillin, 100 μg/mL
  Growth temperature: 37°C
  Growth strain: DH5alpha
  Copy number: Unknown
Gene/Insert
  Gene/Insert name: Signal Transducer And Activator Of Transcription 3 (Acute-Phase Response Factor)
  Species: M. musculus (mouse)
  Mutation: E16K S727D
  GenBank ID: NP_998824.1
  Promoter: CMV
  Tag / fusion protein: FLAG tagged (C terminal on backbone)
  Cloning method: Unknown
  Sequencing primers: 5′ CMV-F; 3′ BGH-rev
Terms and licenses: Academic/Nonprofit Terms; Industry Terms: Not Available to Industry
Depositor comments: E16K mutation originated in Plasmid #8706 but does not affect function. WT control for Plasmid 73364: pCDNA3-STAT3-S727D is Plasmid 8706: Stat3 pcDNA3 from the Darnell lab.
How to cite: pCDNA3-STAT3-S727D was a gift from Jie Chen (Addgene plasmid # 73364 ; http://n2t.net/addgene:73364 ; RRID:Addgene_73364)
